>Addgene plasmid #162746 | 8xNFAT-ZsG-hCD4 | addgene full sequence | sequence record 319738 | Addgene NGS Result
GATATCCCAACATTACCGCCATGTTGACATTGATTATTGACTAGTTATTAATAGTAATCAATTACGGGGT
CATTAGTTCATAGCCCATATATGGAGTTCCGCGTTACATAACTTACGGTAAATGGCCCGCCTGGCTGACC
GCCCAACGACCCCCGCCCATTGACGTCAATAATGACGTATGTTCCCATAGTAACGCCAATAGGGACTTTC
CATTGACGTCAATGGGTGGAGTATTTACGGTAAACTGCCCACTTGGCAGTACATCAAGTGTATCATATGC
CAAGTACGCCCCCTATTGACGTCAATGACGGTAAATGGCCCGCCTGGCATTATGCCCAGTACATGACCTT
ATGGGACTTTCCTACTTGGCAGTACATCTACGTATTAGTCATCGCTATTACCATGGTGATGCGGTTTTGG
CAGTACATCAATGGGCGTGGATAGCGGTTTGACTCACGGGGATTTCCAAGTCTCCACCCCATTGACGTCA
ATGGGAGTTTGTTTTGGCACCAAAATCAACGGGACTTTCCAAAATGTCGTAACAACTCCGCCCCATTGAC
GCAAATGGGCGGTAGGCGTGTACGGTGGGAGGTCTATATAAGCAGAGCTCAATAAAAGAGCCCACAACCC
CTCACTCGGCGCGCCAGTCTTCCGATAGACTGCGTCGCCCGGGTACCCGTATTCCCAATAAAGCCTCTTG
CTGTTTGCATCCGAATCGTGGTCTCGCTGTTCCTTGGGAGGGTCTCCTCTGAGTGATTGACTACCCACGA
CGGGGGTCTTTCATTTGGGGGCTCGTCCGGGATTTGGAGACCCCTGCCCAGGGACCACCGACCCACCACC
GGGAGGTAAGCTGGCCAGCAACTTATCTGTGTCTGTCCGATTGTCTAGTGTCTATGTTTGATGTTATGCG
CCTGCGTCTGTACTAGTTAGCTAACTAGCTCTGTATCTGGCGGACCCGTGGTGGAACTGACGAGTTCTGA
ACACCCGGCCGCAACCCTGGGAGACGTCCCAGGGACTTTGGGGGCCGTTTTTGTGGCCCGACCTGAGGAA
GGGAGTCGATGTGGAATCCGACCCCGTCAGGATATGTGGTTCTGGTAGGAGACGAGAACCTAAAACAGTT
CCCGCCTCCGTCTGAATTTTTGCTTTCGGTTTGGAACCGAAGCCGCGCGTCTTGTCTGCTGCAGCGCTGC
AGCATCGTTCTGTGTTGTCTCTGTCTGACTGTGTTTCTGTATTTGTCTGAAAATTAGGGCCAGACTGTTA
CCACTCCCTTAAGTTTGACCTTAGGTCACTGGAAAGATGTCGAGCGGATCGCTCACAACCAGTCGGTAGA
TGTCAAGAAGAGACGTTGGGTTACCTTCTGCTCTGCAGAATGGCCAACCTTTAACGTCGGATGGCCGCGA
GACGGCACCTTTAACCGAGACCTCATCACCCAGGTTAAGATCAAGGTCTTTTCACCTGGCCCGCATGGAC
ACCCAGACCAGGTCCCCTACATCGTGACCTGGGAAGCCTTGGCTTTTGACCCCCCTCCCTGGGTCAAGCC
CTTTGTACACCCTAAGCCTCCGCCTCCTCTTCCTCCATCCGCCCCGTCTCTCCCCCTTGAACCTCCTCGT
TCGACCCCGCCTCGATCCTCCCTTTATCCAGCCCTCACTCCTTCTCTAGGCGCCGGAATTGAAGATCATC
ATGTCTGGATCCAAGCTGGAGGAAAAACTGTTTCATACAGAAGGCGTGGAGGAAAAACTGTTTCATACAG
AAGGCGTGGAGGAAAAACTGTTTCATACAGAAGGCGTGGAGGAAAAACTGTTTCATACAGAAGGCGTGGA
GGAAAAACTGTTTCATACAGAAGGCGTGGAGGAAAAACTGTTTCATACAGAAGGCGTGGAGGAAAAACTG
TTTCATACAGAAGGCGTGGAGGAAAAACTGTTTCATACAGAAGGCGTCGCGGAGACTCTAGAGGGTATAT
AATGGAAGCTCGAATTCCAGTCCCCGAGATCTCGCCACCATGGCCCAGTCCAAGCACGGCCTGACCAAGG
AGATGACCATGAAGTACCGCATGGAGGGCTGCGTGGACGGCCACAAGTTCGTGATCACCGGCGAGGGCAT
CGGCTACCCCTTCAAGGGCAAGCAGGCCATCAACCTGTGCGTGGTGGAGGGCGGCCCCTTGCCCTTCGCC
GAGGACATCTTGTCCGCCGCCTTCATGTACGGCAACCGCGTGTTCACCGAGTACCCCCAGGACATCGTCG
ACTACTTCAAGAACTCCTGCCCCGCCGGCTACACCTGGGACCGCTCCTTCCTGTTCGAGGACGGCGCCGT
GTGCATCTGCAACGCCGACATCACCGTGAGCGTGGAGGAGAACTGCATGTACCACGAGTCCAAGTTCTAC
GGCGTGAACTTCCCCGCCGACGGCCCCGTGATGAAGAAGATGACCGACAACTGGGAGCCCTCCTGCGAGA
AGATCATCCCCGTGCCCAAGCAGGGCATCTTGAAGGGCGACGTGAGCATGTACCTGCTGCTGAAGGACGG
TGGCCGCTTGCGCTGCCAGTTCGACACCGTGTACAAGGCCAAGTCCGTGCCCCGCAAGATGCCCGACTGG
CACTTCATCCAGCACAAGCTGACCCGCGAGGACCGCAGCGACGCCAAGAACCAGAAGTGGCACCTGACCG
AGCACGCCATCGCCTCCGGCTCCGCCTTGCCCTGACTCGAGGTTAACGAATTCTACCGGGTAGGGGAGGC
GCTTTTCCCAAGGCAGTCTGGAGCATGCGCTTTAGCAGCCCCGCTGGGCACTTGGCGCTACACAAGTGGC
CTCTGGCCTCGCACACATTCCACATCCACCGGTAGGCGCCAACCGGCTCCGTTCTTTGGTGGCCCCTTCG
CGCCACCTTCTACTCCTCCCCTAGTCAGGAAGTTCCCCCCCGCCCCGCAGCTCGCGTCGTGCAGGACGTG
ACAAATGGAAGTAGCACGTCTCACTAGTCTCGTGCAGATGGACAGCACCGCTGAGCAATGGAAGCGGGTA
GGCCTTTGGGGCAGCGGCCAATAGCAGCTTTGCTCCTTCGCTTTCTGGGCTCAGAGGCTGGGAAGGGGTG
GGTCCGGGGGCGGGCTCAGGGGCGGGCTCAGGGGCGGGGCGGGCGCCCGAAGGTCCTCCGGAGGCCCGGC
ATTCTGCACGCTTCAAAAGCGCACGTCTGCCGCGCTGTTCTCCTCTTCCTCATCTCCGGGCCTTTCGACC
TGCATCCCGCCACC
[1374 nt withheld, positions 3235-4608]
TGAAAGCTTCACCAGCTGAAGCCTATAGAGTACGAGCCATAGATAAAATAAAAGATTTTATTTAGTCTCC
AGAAAAAGGGGGGAATGAAAGACCCCACCTGTAGGTTTGGCAAGCTAGCTTAAGTAACGCCATTTTGCAA
GGCATGGAAAAATACATAACTGAGAATAGAGAAGTTCAGATCAAGGTCAGGAACAGATGGAACAGGGTCG
ACCCTAGAGAACCATCAGATGTTTCCAGGGTGCCCCAAGGACCTGAAATGACCCTGTGCCTTATTTGAAC
TAACCAATCAGTTCGCTTCTCGCTTCTGTTCGCGCGCTTCTGCTCCCCGAGCTCAATAAAAGAGCCCACA
ACCCCTCACTCGGGGCGCCAGTCCTCCGATTGACTGAGTCGCCCGGGTACCCGTGTATCCAATAAACCCT
CTTGCAGTTGCATCCGACTTGTGGTCTCGCTGTTCCTTGGGAGGGTCTCCTCTGAGTGATTGACTACCCG
TCAGCGGGGGTCTTTCATTTGGGGGCTCGTCCGGGATCGGGAGACCCCTGCCCAGGGACCACCGACCCAC
CACCGGGAGGTAAGCTGGCTGCCTCGCGCGTTTCGGTGATGACGGTGAAAACCTCTGACATGTGAGCAAA
AGGCCAGCAAAAGGCCAGGAACCGTAAAAAGGCCGCGTTGCTGGCGTTTTTCCATAGGCTCCGCCCCCCT
GACGAGCATCACAAAAATCGACGCTCAAGTCAGAGGTGGCGAAACCCGACAGGACTATAAAGATACCAGG
CGTTTCCCCCTGGAAGCTCCCTCGTGCGCTCTCCTGTTCCGACCCTGCCGCTTACCGGATACCTGTCCGC
CTTTCTCCCTTCGGGAAGCGTGGCGCTTTCTCATAGCTCACGCTGTAGGTATCTCAGTTCGGTGTAGGTC
GTTCGCTCCAAGCTGGGCTGTGTGCACGAACCCCCCGTTCAGCCCGACCGCTGCGCCTTATCCGGTAACT
ATCGTCTTGAGTCCAACCCGGTAAGACACGACTTATCGCCACTGGCAGCAGCCACTGGTAACAGGATTAG
CAGAGCGAGGTATGTAGGCGGTGCTACAGAGTTCTTGAAGTGGTGGCCTAACTACGGCTACACTAGAAGA
ACAGTATTTGGTATCTGCGCTCTGCTGAAGCCAGTTACCTTCGGAAAAAGAGTTGGTAGCTCTTGATCCG
GCAAACAAACCACCGCTGGTAGCGGTGGTTTTTTTGTTTGCAAGCAGCAGATTACGCGCAGAAAAAAAGG
ATCTCAAGAAGATCCTTTGATCTTTTCTACGGGGTCTGACGCTCAGTGGAACGAAAACTCACGTTAAGGG
ATTTTGGTCATGAGATTATCAAAAAGGATCTTCACCTAGATCCTTTTAAATTAAAAATGAAGTTTTAAAT
CAATCTAAAGTATATATGAGTAAACTTGGTCTGACAGTTACCAATGCTTAATCAGTGAGGCACCTATCTC
AGCGATCTGTCTATTTCGTTCATCCATAGTTGCCTGACTCCCCGTCGTGTAGATAACTACGATACGGGAG
GGCTTACCATCTGGCCCCAGTGCTGCAATGATACCGCGAGACCCACGCTCACCGGCTCCAGATTTATCAG
CAATAAACCAGCCAGCCGGAAGGGCCGAGCGCAGAAGTGGTCCTGCAACTTTATCCGCCTCCATCCAGTC
TATTAATTGTTGCCGGGAAGCTAGAGTAAGTAGTTCGCCAGTTAATAGTTTGCGCAACGTTGTTGCCATT
GCTACAGGCATCGTGGTGTCACGCTCGTCGTTTGGTATGGCTTCATTCAGCTCCGGTTCCCAACGATCAA
GGCGAGTTACATGATCCCCCATGTTGTGCAAAAAAGCGGTTAGCTCCTTCGGTCCTCCGATCGTTGTCAG
AAGTAAGTTGGCCGCAGTGTTATCACTCATGGTTATGGCAGCACTGCATAATTCTCTTACTGTCATGCCA
TCCGTAAGATGCTTTTCTGTGACTGGTGAGTACTCAACCAAGTCATTCTGAGAATAGTGTATGCGGCGAC
CGAGTTGCTCTTGCCCGGCGTCAATACGGGATAATACCGCGCCACATAGCAGAACTTTAAAAGTGCTCAT
CATTGGAAAACGTTCTTCGGGGCGAAAACTCTCAAGGATCTTACCGCTGTTGAGATCCAGTTCGATGTAA
CCCACTCGTGCACCCAACTGATCTTCAGCATCTTTTACTTTCACCAGCGTTTCTGGGTGAGCAAAAACAG
GAAGGCAAAATGCCGCAAAAAAGGGAATAAGGGCGACACGGAAATGTTGAATACTCATACTCTTCCTTTT
TCAATATTATTGAAGCATTTATCAGGGTTATTGTCTCATGAGCGGATACATATTTGAATGTATTTAGAAA
AATAAACAAATAGGGGTTCCGCGCACATTTCCCCGAAAAGTGCCACCTGACGTCTAAGAAACCATTATTA
TCATGACATTAACCTATAAAAATAGGCGTATCACGAGGCCCTTTCGTCTCGCGCGTTTCGGTGATGACGG
TGAAAACCTCTGACACATGCAGCTCCCGGAGACGGTCACAGCTTGTCTGTAAGCGGATGCCGGGAGCAGA
CAAGCCCGTCAGGGCGCGTCAGCGGGTGTTGGCGGGTGTCGGGGCTGGCTTAACTATGCGGCATCAGAGC
AGATTGTACTGAGAGTGCACCATATGCGGTGTGAAATACCGCACAGATGCGTAAGGAGAAAATACCGCAT
CAGGCGCCATTCGCCATTCAGGCTGCGCAACTGTTGGGAAGGGCGATCGGTGCGGGCCTCTTCGCTATTA
CGCCAGCTGGCGAAAGGGGGATGTGCTGCAAGGCGATTAAGTTGGGTAACGCCAGGGTTTTCCCAGTCAC
GACGTTGTAAAACGACGGCGCAAGGAATGGTGCATGCAAGGAGATGGCGCCCAACAGTCCCCCGGCCACG
GGGCCTGCCACCATACCCACGCCGAAACAAGCGCTCATGAGCCCGAAGTGGCGAGCCCGATCTTCCCCAT
CGGTGATGTCGGCGATATAGGCGCCAGCAACCGCACCTGTGGCGCCGGTGATGCCGGCCACGATGCGTCC
GGCGTAGAGGCGATTAGTCCAATTTGTTAAAGACAG
Features (pLannotate 1.2.2; 26 found; start..end, strand, type, name):
     26..405     +  enhancer       CMV enhancer: human cytomegalovirus immediate early enhancer
    406..609     +  promoter       CMV promoter: human cytomegalovirus (CMV) immediate early promoter
    610..785     +  LTR            5' LTR (truncated): truncated long terminal repeat from Moloney murine sarcoma virus
    907..1181    +  misc_feature   MESV Ψ (fragment): packaging signal of murine embryonic stem cell virus
   1248..1664    +  CDS            gag (truncated): truncated Moloney murine leukemia virus (MMLV) gag gene lacking the start codon
   1698..1727    +  protein_bind   NFAT binding site: NFAT binding site from the human interleukin 2 (IL-2) gene (Mattila et al., 1990) NFAT transcription factor
   1728..1757    +  protein_bind   NFAT binding site: NFAT binding site from the human interleukin 2 (IL-2) gene (Mattila et al., 1990) NFAT transcription factor
   1758..1787    +  protein_bind   NFAT binding site: NFAT binding site from the human interleukin 2 (IL-2) gene (Mattila et al., 1990) NFAT transcription factor
   1788..1817    +  protein_bind   NFAT binding site: NFAT binding site from the human interleukin 2 (IL-2) gene (Mattila et al., 1990) NFAT transcription factor
   1818..1847    +  protein_bind   NFAT binding site: NFAT binding site from the human interleukin 2 (IL-2) gene (Mattila et al., 1990) NFAT transcription factor
   1848..1877    +  protein_bind   NFAT binding site: NFAT binding site from the human interleukin 2 (IL-2) gene (Mattila et al., 1990) NFAT transcription factor
   1878..1907    +  protein_bind   NFAT binding site: NFAT binding site from the human interleukin 2 (IL-2) gene (Mattila et al., 1990) NFAT transcription factor
   1908..1937    +  protein_bind   NFAT binding site: NFAT binding site from the human interleukin 2 (IL-2) gene (Mattila et al., 1990) NFAT transcription factor
   1949..1980    +  promoter       minP: minimal TATA-box promoter with low basal activity
   2000..2695    +  CDS            ZsGreen1: Zoanthus green fluorescent protein mammalian codon-optimized
   2718..3217    +  promoter       PGK promoter: mouse phosphoglycerate kinase 1 promoter
   3235..4611    +  CDS            CD4 (sequence partly withheld): human CD4 cell surface glycoprotein
   4692..5117    +  LTR            3' LTR (ΔU3): self-inactivating 3' long terminal repeat (LTR) from Moloney murine leukemia virus
   5186..5226    +  CDS            rop (fragment): Rop protein, which maintains plasmids at low copy number; rop
   5287..5875    -  rep_origin     ori: high-copy-number ColE1/pMB1/pBR322/pUC origin of replication
   6046..6906    -  CDS            AmpR: β-lactamase; bla; confers resistance to ampicillin, carbenicillin, and related antibiotics
   6907..7011    -  promoter       AmpR promoter: bla
   7106..7141    +  CDS            rop (fragment): Rop protein, which maintains plasmids at low copy number; rop
   7243..7342    +  misc_feature   bom (fragment): basis of mobility region from pBR322
   7348..7497    -  CDS            lacZα (fragment): LacZα fragment of β-galactosidase; lacZ fragment
   7497..7698    -  CDS            TcR (fragment): tetracycline efflux protein; tet; confers resistance to tetracycline
