[The description below was written by a language model from this plasmid's Addgene catalogue record and pLannotate feature annotations shown in this document.]
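Description:
8xNFAT-ZsG-hCD4 is a self-inactivating gammaretroviral vector built on the pSIR backbone for stable delivery of a T-cell activation reporter into mammalian cells. In bacteria it is maintained as a high-copy plasmid through a ColE1/pUC-type origin and selected with ampicillin via the β-lactamase gene. Short fragments of rop, bom, lacZα and the tetracycline resistance gene flanking this region appear to be non-functional remnants of earlier cloning vectors. The viral portion begins with a CMV enhancer/promoter fused to a truncated 5' LTR, which drives production of the genomic RNA in packaging cells. It is followed by a Ψ packaging signal and a truncated gag segment lacking its start codon, which supports efficient encapsidation. The 3' LTR carries a U3 deletion, so after reverse transcription and integration the LTRs are transcriptionally inactive and expression depends on the internal promoters.

The payload holds two cassettes in the same orientation. The first consists of eight tandem copies of the NFAT binding site from the human IL-2 gene placed upstream of a minimal TATA-box promoter with low basal activity, controlling a mammalian codon-optimized ZsGreen1 coding sequence. Green fluorescence is therefore produced when NFAT is activated, as occurs downstream of T-cell receptor signalling. The second cassette uses the constitutive mouse PGK promoter to express human CD4, supplying the co-receptor for MHC class II-restricted recognition. No separate drug selection marker for mammalian cells is annotated. The associated publication concerns proinsulin-reactive CD4 T cells from islets of type 1 diabetes organ donors, which is consistent with use of this construct to make reporter cells for testing the antigen specificity of CD4 T-cell receptors.
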