Addgene plasmid #162746: 8xNFAT-ZsG-hCD4
Purpose: NFAT-driven ZsGreen-1 reporter gene with human CD4 gene
Depositing lab: Maki Nakayama. Depositing organization: University of Colorado Denver and Anschutz Medical Campus. Publication: Proinsulin-Reactive CD4 T Cells in the Islets of Type 1 Diabetes Organ Donors. Landry LG, Anderson AM, Russ HA, Yu L, Kent SC, Atkinson MA, Mathews CE, Michels AW, Nakayama M. Front Endocrinol (Lausanne). 2021 Mar 25;12:622647. doi: 10.3389/fendo.2021.622647. eCollection 2021. PubMed 33841327.
Backbone
  Vector backbone: pSIR
  Backbone manufacturer: Maki Nakayama
  Vector type: Mammalian Expression, Retroviral
Growth in bacteria
  Bacterial resistance: Ampicillin, 100 μg/mL
  Growth temperature: 37°C
  Growth strain: NEB Stable
  Copy number: High Copy
Gene/Insert
  Gene/Insert name: 8x of NFAT binding motif follwed by ZsGreen-1 fluorescent protein gene
  Species: H. sapiens (human)
  Entrez Gene: CD4 (a.k.a. CD4mut, IMD79, Leu-3, OKT4D, T4)
  Cloning method: Gibson Cloning
Terms and licenses: Academic/Nonprofit Terms; Industry Terms: Not Available to Industry
Depositor comments: Second gene is human CD4
How to cite: 8xNFAT-ZsG-hCD4 was a gift from Maki Nakayama (Addgene plasmid # 162746 ; http://n2t.net/addgene:162746 ; RRID:Addgene_162746)
